>Addgene plasmid #171423 | GST-TAX1BP1 | addgene full sequence | sequence record 337517 | Addgene NGS Result
GGCATAAATATCTCACTCGCAATCAAATTCAGCCGATAGCGGAACGGGAAGGCGACTGGAGTGCCATGTC
CGGTTTTCAACAAACCATGCAAATGCTGAATGAGGGCATCGTTCCCACTGCGATGCTGGTTGCCAACGAT
CAGATGGCGCTGGGCGCAATGCGCGCCATTACCGAGTCCGGGCTGCGCGTTGGTGCGGATATCTCGGTAG
TGGGATACGACGATACCGAAGACAGCTCATGTTATATCCCGCCGTTAACCACCATCAAACAGGATTTTCG
CCTGCTGGGGCAAACCAGCGTGGACCGCTTGCTGCAACTCTCTCAGGGCCAGGCGGTGAAGGGCAATCAG
CTGTTGCCCGTCTCACTGGTGAAAAGAAAAACCACCCTGGCGCCCAATACGCAAACCGCCTCTCCCCGCG
CGTTGGCCGATTCATTAATGCAGCTGGCACGACAGGTTTCCCGACTGGAAAGCGGGCAGTGAGCGCAACG
CAATTAATGTAAGTTAGCTCACTCATTAGGCACCCCAGGCTTTACACTTTATGCTTCCGGCTCGTATGTT
GTGTGGAATTGTGAGCGGATAACAATTTCACACAGGAAACAGCTATGACCATGATTACGGATTCACTGGC
CGTCGTTTTACAACGTCGTGACTGGGAAAACCCTGGCGTTACCCAACTTAATCGCCTTGCAGCACATCCC
CCTTTCGCCAGCTGGCGTAATAGCGAAGAGGCCCGCACCGATCGCCCTTCCCAACAGTTGCGCAGCCTGA
ATGGCGAATGGCGCTTTGCCTGGTTTCCGGCACCAGAAGCGGTGCCGGAAAGCTGGCTGGAGTGCGATCT
TCCTGAGGCCGATACTGTCGTCGTCCCCTCAAACTGGCAGATGCACGGTTACGATGCGCCCATCTACACC
AACGTGACCTATCCCATTACGGTCAATCCGCCGTTTGTTCCCACGGAGAATCCGACGGGTTGTTACTCGC
TCACATTTAATGTTGATGAAAGCTGGCTACAGGAAGGCCAGACGCGAATTATTTTTGATGGCGTTGGAAT
TAGCTTATCGACTGCACGGTGCACCAATGCTTCTGGCGTCAGGCAGCCATCGGAAGCTGTGGTATGGCTG
TGCAGGTCGTAAATCACTGCATAATTCGTGTCGCTCAAGGCGCACTCCCGTTCTGGATAATGTTTTTTGC
GCCGACATCATAACGGTTCTGGCAAATATTCTGAAATGAGCTGTTGACAATTAATCATCGGCTCGTATAA
TGTGTGGAATTGTGAGCGGATAACAATTTCACACAGGAAACAGTATTCATGTCCCCTATACTAGGTTATT
GGAAAATTAAGGGCCTTGTGCAACCCACTCGACTTCTTTTGGAATATCTTGAAGAAAAATATGAAGAGCA
TTTGTATGAGCGCGATGAAGGTGATAAATGGCGAAACAAAAAGTTTGAATTGGGTTTGGAGTTTCCCAAT
CTTCCTTATTATATTGATGGTGATGTTAAATTAACACAGTCTATGGCCATCATACGTTATATAGCTGACA
AGCACAACATGTTGGGTGGTTGTCCAAAAGAGCGTGCAGAGATTTCAATGCTTGAAGGAGCGGTTTTGGA
TATTAGATACGGTGTTTCGAGAATTGCATATAGTAAAGACTTTGAAACTCTCAAAGTTGATTTTCTTAGC
AAGCTACCTGAAATGCTGAAAATGTTCGAAGATCGTTTATGTCATAAAACATATTTAAATGGTGATCATG
TAACCCATCCTGACTTCATGTTGTATGACGCTCTTGATGTTGTTTTATACATGGACCCAATGTGCCTGGA
TGCGTTCCCAAAATTAGTTTGTTTTAAAAAACGTATTGAAGCTATCCCACAAATTGATAAGTACTTGAAA
TCCAGCAAGTATATAGCATGGCCTTTGCAGGGCTGGCAAGCCACGTTTGGTGGTGGCGACCATCCTCCAA
AAATCGATATGACATCCTTTCAAGAAGTCCCATTGCAGACTTCCAACTTTGCCCATGTCATCTTTCAAAA
TGTGGCCAAGAGTTACCTTCCTAATGCACACCTGGAATGTCATTACACCTTAACTCCATATATTCATCCA
CATCCAAAAGATTGGGTTGGTATATTCAAGGTTGGATGGAGTACTGCTCGTGATTATTACACGTTTTTAT
GGTCCCCTATGCCTGAACATTATGTGGAAGGATCAACAGTCAATTGTGTACTAGCATTCCAAGGATATTA
CCTTCCAAATGATGATGGAGAATTTTATCAGTTCTGTTACGTTACCCATAAGGGTGAAATTCGTGGAGCA
AGTACACCTTTCCAGTTTCGAGCTTCTTCTCCAGTTGAAGAGCTGCTTACTATGGAAGATGAAGGAAATT
CTGACATGTTAGTGGTGACCACAAAAGCAGGCCTTCTTGAGTTGAAAATTGAGAAAACCATGAAAGAAAA
AGAAGAACTGTTAAAGTTAATTGCCGTTCTGGAAAAAGAAACAGCACAACTTCGAGAACAAGTTGGGAGA
ATGGAAAGAGAACTTAACCATGAGAAAGAAAGATGTGACCAACTGCAAGCAGAACAAAAGGGTCTTACTG
AAGTAACACAAAGCTTAAAAATGGAAAATGAAGAGTTTAAGAAGAGGTTCAGTGATGCTACATCCAAAGC
CCATCAGCTTGAGGAAGATATTGTGTCAGTAACACATAAAGCAATTGAAAAAGAAACCGAATTAGACAGT
TTAAAGGACAAACTCAAGAAGGCACAACATGAAAGAGAACAACTTGAATGTCAGTTGAAGACAGAGAAGG
ATGAAAAGGAACTTTATAAGGTACATTTGAAGAATACAGAAATAGAAAATACCAAGCTTATGTCAGAGGT
CCAGACTTTAAAAAATTTAGATGGGAACAAAGAAAGCGTGATTACTCATTTCAAAGAAGAGATTGGCAGG
CTGCAGTTATGTTTGGCTGAAAAGGAAAATCTGCAAAGAACTTTCCTGCTTACAACCTCAAGTAAAGAAG
ATACTTGTTTTTTAAAGGAGCAACTTCGTAAAGCAGAGGAACAGGTTCAGGCAACTCGGCAAGAAGTTGT
CTTTCTGGCTAAAGAACTCAGTGATGCTGTCAACGTACGAGACAGAACGATGGCAGACCTGCATACTGCA
CGCTTGGAAAACGAGAAAGTGAAAAAGCAGTTAGCTGATGCAGTGGCAGAACTTAAACTAAATGCTATGA
AAAAAGATCAGGACAAGACTGATACACTGGAACACGAACTAAGAAGAGAAGTTGAAGATCTGAAACTCCG
TCTTCAGATGGCTGCAGACCATTATAAAGAAAAATTTAAGGAATGCCAAAGGCTCCAAAAACAAATAAAC
AAACTTTCAGATCAATCAGCTAATAATAATAATGTCTTCACAAAGAAAACGGGGAATCAGCAGAAAGTGA
ATGATGCTTCAGTAAACACAGACCCAGCCACTTCTGCCTCTACTGTAGATGTAAAGCCATCACCTTCTGC
AGCAGAGGCAGATTTTGACATAGTAACAAAGGGGCAAGTCTGTGAAATGACCAAAGAAATTGCTGACAAA
ACAGAAAAGTATAATAAATGTAAACAACTCTTGCAGGATGAGAAAGCAAAATGCAATAAATATGCTGATG
AACTTGCAAAAATGGAGCTGAAATGGAAAGAACAAGTGAAAATTGCTGAAAATGTAAAACTTGAACTAGC
TGAAGTACAGGACAATTATAAAGAACTTAAAAGGAGTCTAGAAAATCCAGCAGAAAGGAAAATGGAAGGT
CAGAATTCCCAGAGTCCTCAATGTTTCAAAACATGCTCAGAGCAAAATGGTTATGTTCTCACATTGTCAA
ATGCACAACCAGTTCTGCAATATGGTAATCCTTATGCATCTCAGGAAACAAGAGATGGAGCAGATGGTGC
TTTTTACCCAGATGAAATACAAAGGCCACCTGTCAGAGTCCCCTCTTGGGGACTGGAAGACAATGTTGTC
TGCAGCCAGCCTGCTCGAAACTTTAGTCGGCCTGATGGCTTAGAGGACTCTGAGGATAGCAAAGAAGATG
AGAATGTGCCTACTGCTCCTGATCCTCCAAGTCAACATTTACGTGGGCATGGGACAGGCTTTTGCTTTGA
TTCCAGCTTTGATGTTCACAAGAAGTGTCCCCTCTGTGAGTTAATGTTTCCTCCTAACTATGATCAGAGC
AAATTTGAAGAACATGTTGAAAGTCACTGGAAGGTGTGCCCGATGTGCAGCGAGCAGTTCCCTCCTGACT
ATGACCAGCAGGTGTTTGAAAGGCATGTGCAGACCCATTTTGATCAGAATGTTCTAAATTTTGACTAACT
CGAGCGGCCGCATCGTGACTGACTGACGATCTGCCTCGCGCGTTTCGGTGATGACGGTGAAAACCTCTGA
CACATGCAGCTCCCGGAGACGGTCACAGCTTGTCTGTAAGCGGATGCCGGGAGCAGACAAGCCCGTCAGG
GCGCGTCAGCGGGTGTTGGCGGGTGTCGGGGCGCAGCCATGACCCAGTCACGTAGCGATAGCGGAGTGTA
TAATTCTTGAAGACGAAAGGGCCTCGTGATACGCCTATTTTTATAGGTTAATGTCATGATAATAATGGTT
TCTTAGACGTCAGGTGGCACTTTTCGGGGAAATGTGCGCGGAACCCCTATTTGTTTATTTTTCTAAATAC
ATTCAAATATGTATCCGCTCATGAGACAATAACCCTGATAAATGCTTCAATAATATTGAAAAAGGAAGAG
TATGAGTATTCAACATTTCCGTGTCGCCCTTATTCCCTTTTTTGCGGCATTTTGCCTTCCTGTTTTTGCT
CACCCAGAAACGCTGGTGAAAGTAAAAGATGCTGAAGATCAGTTGGGTGCACGAGTGGGTTACATCGAAC
TGGATCTCAACAGCGGTAAGATCCTTGAGAGTTTTCGCCCCGAAGAACGTTTTCCAATGATGAGCACTTT
TAAAGTTCTGCTATGTGGCGCGGTATTATCCCGTGTTGACGCCGGGCAAGAGCAACTCGGTCGCCGCATA
CACTATTCTCAGAATGACTTGGTTGAGTACTCACCAGTCACAGAAAAGCATCTTACGGATGGCATGACAG
TAAGAGAATTATGCAGTGCTGCCATAACCATGAGTGATAACACTGCGGCCAACTTACTTCTGACAACGAT
CGGAGGACCGAAGGAGCTAACCGCTTTTTTGCACAACATGGGGGATCATGTAACTCGCCTTGATCGTTGG
GAACCGGAGCTGAATGAAGCCATACCAAACGACGAGCGTGACACCACGATGCCTGCAGCAATGGCAACAA
CGTTGCGCAAACTATTAACTGGCGAACTACTTACTCTAGCTTCCCGGCAACAATTAATAGACTGGATGGA
GGCGGATAAAGTTGCAGGACCACTTCTGCGCTCGGCCCTTCCGGCTGGCTGGTTTATTGCTGATAAATCT
GGAGCCGGTGAGCGTGGGTCTCGCGGTATCATTGCAGCACTGGGGCCAGATGGTAAGCCCTCCCGTATCG
TAGTTATCTACACGACGGGGAGTCAGGCAACTATGGATGAACGAAATAGACAGATCGCTGAGATAGGTGC
CTCACTGATTAAGCATTGGTAACTGTCAGACCAAGTTTACTCATATATACTTTAGATTGATTTAAAACTT
CATTTTTAATTTAAAAGGATCTAGGTGAAGATCCTTTTTGATAATCTCATGACCAAAATCCCTTAACGTG
AGTTTTCGTTCCACTGAGCGTCAGACCCCGTAGAAAAGATCAAAGGATCTTCTTGAGATCCTTTTTTTCT
GCGCGTAATCTGCTGCTTGCAAACAAAAAAACCACCGCTACCAGCGGTGGTTTGTTTGCCGGATCAAGAG
CTACCAACTCTTTTTCCGAAGGTAACTGGCTTCAGCAGAGCGCAGATACCAAATACTGTCCTTCTAGTGT
AGCCGTAGTTAGGCCACCACTTCAAGAACTCTGTAGCACCGCCTACATACCTCGCTCTGCTAATCCTGTT
ACCAGTGGCTGCTGCCAGTGGCGATAAGTCGTGTCTTACCGGGTTGGACTCAAGACGATAGTTACCGGAT
AAGGCGCAGCGGTCGGGCTGAACGGGGGGTTCGTGCACACAGCCCAGCTTGGAGCGAACGACCTACACCG
AACTGAGATACCTACAGCGTGAGCTATGAGAAAGCGCCACGCTTCCCGAAGGGAGAAAGGCGGACAGGTA
TCCGGTAAGCGGCAGGGTCGGAACAGGAGAGCGCACGAGGGAGCTTCCAGGGGGAAACGCCTGGTATCTT
TATAGTCCTGTCGGGTTTCGCCACCTCTGACTTGAGCGTCGATTTTTGTGATGCTCGTCAGGGGGGCGGA
GCCTATGGAAAAACGCCAGCAACGCGGCCTTTTTACGGTTCCTGGCCTTTTGCTGGCCTTTTGCTCACAT
GTTCTTTCCTGCGTTATCCCCTGATTCTGTGGATAACCGTATTACCGCCTTTGAGTGAGCTGATACCGCT
CGCCGCAGCCGAACGACCGAGCGCAGCGAGTCAGTGAGCGAGGAAGCGGAAGAGCGCCTGATGCGGTATT
TTCTCCTTACGCATCTGTGCGGTATTTCACACCGCATAAATTCCGACACCATCGAATGGCGCAAAACCTT
TCGCGGTATGGCATGATAGCGCCCGGAAGAGAGTCAATTCAGGGTGGTGAATGTGAAACCAGTAACGTTA
TACGATGTCGCAGAGTATGCCGGTGTCTCTTATCAGACCGTTTCCCGCGTGGTGAACCAGGCCAGCCACG
TTTCTGCGAAAACGCGGGAAAAAGTGGAAGCGGCGATGGCGGAGCTGAATTACATTCCCAACCGCGTGGC
ACAACAACTGGCGGGCAAACAGTCGTTGCTGATTGGCGTTGCCACCTCCAGTCTGGCCCTGCACGCGCCG
TCGCAAATTGTCGCGGCGATTAAATCTCGCGCCGATCAACTGGGTGCCAGCGTGGTGGTGTCGATGGTAG
AACGAAGCGGCGTCGAAGCCTGTAAAGCGGCGGTGCACAATCTTCTCGCGCAACGCGTCAGTGGGCTGAT
CATTAACTATCCGCTGGATGACCAGGATGCCATTGCTGTGGAAGCTGCCTGCACTAATGTTCCGGCGTTA
TTTCTTGATGTCTCTGACCAGACACCCATCAACAGTATTATTTTCTCCCATGAAGACGGTACGCGACTGG
GCGTGGAGCATCTGGTCGCATTGGGTCACCAGCAAATCGCGCTGTTAGCGGGCCCATTAAGTTCTGTCTC
GGCGCGTCTGCGTCTGGCTGGCT
Features (pLannotate 1.2.2; 17 found; start..end, strand, type, name):
    495..516     +  protein_bind   CAP binding site: CAP binding activates transcription in the presence of cAMP. E. coli catabolite activator protein
    531..561     +  promoter       lac promoter: promoter for the E. coli lac operon
    569..585     +  protein_bind   lac operator: The lac repressor binds to the lac operator to inhibit transcription in E. coli. This inhibition can be relieved by adding lactose or isopropyl-β-D-thiogalactopyranoside (IPTG). lac repressor encoded by lacI
    605..778     +  CDS            lacZα: LacZα fragment of β-galactosidase; lacZ fragment
   1042..1158    -  CDS            yciV (fragment): RNAAM_ECOLI - Also known as trpH From Escherichia coli (strain K12).
   1234..1262    +  promoter       tac promoter: strong E. coli promoter; hybrid between the trp and lac UV5 promoters
   1270..1286    +  protein_bind   lac operator: The lac repressor binds to the lac operator to inhibit transcription in E. coli. This inhibition can be relieved by adding lactose or isopropyl-β-D-thiogalactopyranoside (IPTG). lac repressor encoded by lacI
   1309..1962    +  CDS            GST26_SCHJA: Experimental evidence at protein level: Swiss-Prot protein existence level 1. GST isoenzymes appear to play a central role in the parasite detoxification system. Other functions are also suspected including a role in increasing the solubility of haematin in the parasite gut. From Schistosoma japonicum (Blood fluke).
   1969..4335    +  CDS            TAX1BP1: TAXB1_HUMAN - Also known as T6BP. Experimental evidence at protein level: Swiss-Prot protein existence level 1. Inhibits TNF-induced apoptosis by mediating the TNFAIP3 anti- apoptotic activity. Degraded by caspase-3-like family proteins upon TNF-induced apoptosis. May also play a role in the pro-inflammatory cytokine IL-1 signaling cascade. From Homo sapiens (Human).
   4371..4410    +  CDS            rop (fragment): Rop protein, which maintains plasmids at low copy number; rop
   4512..4552    +  misc_feature   bom (fragment): basis of mobility region from pBR322
   4657..4761    +  promoter       AmpR promoter: bla
   4762..5622    +  CDS            AmpR: β-lactamase; bla; confers resistance to ampicillin, carbenicillin, and related antibiotics
   5793..6381    +  rep_origin     ori: high-copy-number ColE1/pMB1/pBR322/pUC origin of replication
   6567..6618    -  misc_feature   bom (fragment): basis of mobility region from pBR322
   6625..6702    +  promoter       lacI promoter: lacI
   6703..482     +  CDS            lacI (across the origin): lac repressor; lacI; The lac repressor binds to the lac operator to inhibit transcription in E. coli. This inhibition can be relieved by adding lactose or isopropyl-β-D-thiogalactopyranoside (IPTG).
