[The description below was written by a language model from this plasmid's Addgene catalogue record and pLannotate feature annotations shown in this document.]
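Description:
GST-TAX1BP1 is a 7.3 kb bacterial expression plasmid built on the pGST2 backbone and designed for producing human TAX1BP1 (also known as CALCOCO3, T6BP or TXBP151) as a glutathione S-transferase fusion in E. coli. It replicates from a high-copy ColE1/pMB1-type origin and is selected with ampicillin through the β-lactamase gene driven by its own bla promoter. Short rop and bom fragments, a yciV fragment, and a lac promoter/lacZα segment downstream of lacI are remnants of the pBR322- and pGEX-style lineage of the backbone and have no evident role in expression of the insert.

The expression cassette consists of the strong hybrid tac promoter followed by a lac operator, driving an open reading frame that begins with the Schistosoma japonicum 26 kDa GST and continues, after only a very short linker, into the TAX1BP1 coding sequence. The plasmid carries its own lacI gene with the lacI promoter, so the lac repressor holds the tac promoter off until induction with IPTG, giving controlled expression regardless of host strain. No protease cleavage site between GST and TAX1BP1 is annotated in the feature table, and the restriction sites used for cloning are not recorded. The N-terminal GST tag allows affinity capture on glutathione resin and can aid solubility. The stated purpose is purification of TAX1BP1 protein, and the associated work concerns in vitro reconstitution of cargo-induced LC3 lipidation in mammalian selective autophagy, in which recombinant TAX1BP1 would serve as a purified component.
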