Addgene plasmid #171423: GST-TAX1BP1
Purpose: For the purifcation of TAX1BP1 protein
Depositing lab: James Hurley. Depositing organization: University of California, Berkeley. Publication: Reconstitution of cargo-induced LC3 lipidation in mammalian selective autophagy. Chang C, Shi X, Jensen LE, Yokom AL, Fracchiolla D, Martens S, Hurley JH. Sci Adv. 2021 Apr 23;7(17). pii: 7/17/eabg4922. doi: 10.1126/sciadv.abg4922. Print 2021 Apr. PubMed 33893090.
Backbone
  Vector backbone: pGST2
  Vector type: Bacterial Expression
Growth in bacteria
  Bacterial resistance: Ampicillin, 100 μg/mL
  Growth temperature: 37°C
  Growth strain: DH5alpha
  Copy number: High Copy
Gene/Insert
  Gene/Insert name: TAX1BP1
  Species: H. sapiens (human)
  Entrez Gene: TAX1BP1 (a.k.a. CALCOCO3, T6BP, TXBP151)
  Cloning method: Restriction Enzyme; 5′ cloning site Unknown (unknown if destroyed); 3′ cloning site Unknown (unknown if destroyed)
Terms and licenses: Academic/Nonprofit Terms; Industry Terms: Not Available to Industry
How to cite: GST-TAX1BP1 was a gift from James Hurley (Addgene plasmid # 171423 ; http://n2t.net/addgene:171423 ; RRID:Addgene_171423)
